Addgene plasmid #8481: myc GbetaL mutant 7
Depositing lab: David Sabatini. Depositing organization: Whitehead Institute for Biomedical Research. Publication: GbetaL, a positive regulator of the rapamycin-sensitive pathway required for the nutrient-sensitive interaction between raptor and mTOR. Kim DH, Sarbassov DD, Ali SM, Latek RR, Guntur KV, Erdjument-Bromage H, Tempst P, Sabatini DM. Mol Cell 2003 Apr;11(4):895-904. 10.1016/S1097-2765(03)00114-X PubMed 12718876.
Backbone
  Vector backbone: prk5
  Backbone size w/o insert (bp): 4716
  Vector type: Mammalian Expression
Growth in bacteria
  Bacterial resistance: Ampicillin, 100 μg/mL
  Growth temperature: 37°C
  Growth strain: DH5alpha
  Copy number: High Copy
Gene/Insert
  Gene/Insert name: GbetaL (alt name: G protein beta subunit-like)
  Species: H. sapiens (human)
  Insert size (bp): 1080
  Mutation: F320S
  Entrez Gene: MLST8 (a.k.a. GBL, GbetaL, LST8, POP3, WAT1)
  Tag / fusion protein: myc (N terminal on backbone)
  Cloning method: Restriction Enzyme; 5′ cloning site sal (unknown if destroyed); 3′ cloning site not (unknown if destroyed)
  Sequencing primers: 5′ SP6
Resource information
  A portion of this plasmid was derived from a plasmid made by: we cloned this gene
Terms and licenses: Academic/Nonprofit Terms; Industry Terms: Not Available to Industry
How to cite: myc GbetaL mutant 7 was a gift from David Sabatini (Addgene plasmid # 8481 ; http://n2t.net/addgene:8481 ; RRID:Addgene_8481)
