[The description below was written by a language model from this plasmid's Addgene catalogue record.]
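Description:
myc GbetaL mutant 7 is a mammalian expression plasmid built on the pRK5 backbone (about 4.7 kb without insert) that carries a roughly 1.1 kb human cDNA for GbetaL, the G protein beta subunit-like protein now designated MLST8 (also known as LST8, GBL, POP3 or WAT1). The coding sequence was inserted by restriction cloning between Sal and Not sites, placing it in frame behind a myc epitope tag supplied by the backbone, so the protein is produced with an N-terminal myc tag suitable for detection by immunoblotting or for immunoprecipitation. The insert bears a single point mutation, F320S, which distinguishes this construct as one member of a series of GbetaL mutants. The plasmid is maintained in E. coli as a high-copy replicon under ampicillin selection. The record does not list the promoter or other regulatory elements, and no feature table is provided. pRK5 vectors generally drive expression from a CMV promoter, and the use of an SP6 primer for sequencing into the 5′ end of the insert fits with the SP6 promoter site found upstream of the cloning region in that backbone. No mammalian selection marker is recorded, which suggests use by transient transfection.

The construct comes from work that identified GbetaL as a positive regulator of the rapamycin-sensitive mTOR pathway and as a factor needed for the nutrient-sensitive interaction between raptor and mTOR. In that context, a tagged point mutant such as F320S would typically be expressed in cultured mammalian cells alongside wild-type GbetaL to test how the altered residue affects association with mTOR complex partners and downstream signalling. The record itself does not state the specific phenotype of this mutant.
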