>Addgene plasmid #8481 | myc GbetaL mutant 7 | addgene partial sequence | sequence record 17076 | SP6 5'-ATTTAGGTGACACTATAG-3'
CTGCACCTCGGTTCTATCGATTGAATTCCCGAACCGACAGTCGGTCTCTTCACCAAGGCCATTCGCGCCA
CCATGGAGCAAAAGCTCATTTCTGAGGAAGATCTCAATGGTGGTGGTGGTGGGTCGACGATGAACACCTC
CCCAGGCACGGTGGGCAGTGACCCGGTCATCCTGGCCACTGCAGGCTACGACCACACCGTGCGCTTCTGG
CAGGCCCACAGCGGCATCTGCACCCGGACGGTGCAGCACCAGGACTCCCAGGTGAATGCCTTGGAGGTCA
CACCGGACCGCAGCATGATTGCTGCTGCAGGTTACCAGCACATCCGCATGTATGATCTCAACTCCAATAA
CCCTAACCCCATCATCAGCTACGACGGCGTCAACAAGAACATCGCGTCTGTGGGCTTCCACGAAGACGGC
CGCTGGATGTACACGGGCGGCGAGGACTGCACAGCCAGGATCTGGGACCTCAGGTCCCGGAACCTGCAGT
GCCAGCGGATCTTCCAGGTGAACGCACCCATTAACTGCGTGTGCCTGCACCCCAACCAGGCAGAGCTCAT
CGTGGGTGACCAGAGCGGGGCTATCCACATCTGGGACTTGAAAACAGACCACAACGAGCAGCTGATCCCT
GAGCCCGAGGTCTCCATCACGTCCGCCCACATCGATCCCGACGCCAGCTACATGGCAGCTGTCAATAGCA
CCGGAAACTGCTATGTCTGGAATCTGACGGGGGGCATTGGTGACGAGGTGACCCAGCTCATCCCCAAGAC
TAAGATCCCTGCCCACACGCGCTACGCCCTGCAGTGTCGCTTCAGCCCCGACTCCACGCTCCTCGCCACC
TGCTCGGCTGATCAGACGTGCAAGATCTGGAGGACGTCCAACTTTCTCCTGATGACGGAGCTGAGCATCA
AG
